>Addgene plasmid #233408 | LSM041-3 SFFV-mCherry-SGc(stem-1(3xPP7))cSG-EGFP | addgene full sequence | sequence record 467290 | Addgene NGS Result
GAAGATCCTTTGATCTTTTCTACGGGGTCTGACGCTCAGTGGAACGAAAACTCACGTTAAGGGATTTTGG
TCATGAGATTATCAAAAAGGATCTTCACCTAGATCCTTTTAAATTAAAAATGAAGTTTTAAATCAATCTA
AAGTATATATGAGTAAACTTGGTCTGACAGTTACCAATGCTTAATCAGTGAGGCACCTATCTCAGCGATC
TGTCTATTTCGTTCATCCATAGTTGCCTGACTCCCCGTCGTGTAGATAACTACGATACGGGAGGGCTTAC
CATCTGGCCCCAGTGCTGCAATGATACCGCGAGACCCACGCTCACCGGCTCCAGATTTATCAGCAATAAA
CCAGCCAGCCGGAAGGGCCGAGCGCAGAAGTGGTCCTGCAACTTTATCCGCCTCCATCCAGTCTATTAAT
TGTTGCCGGGAAGCTAGAGTAAGTAGTTCGCCAGTTAATAGTTTGCGCAACGTTGTTGCCATTGCTACAG
GCATCGTGGTGTCACGCTCGTCGTTTGGTATGGCTTCATTCAGCTCCGGTTCCCAACGATCAAGGCGAGT
TACATGATCCCCCATGTTGTGCAAAAAAGCGGTTAGCTCCTTCGGTCCTCCGATCGTTGTCAGAAGTAAG
TTGGCCGCAGTGTTATCACTCATGGTTATGGCAGCACTGCATAATTCTCTTACTGTCATGCCATCCGTAA
GATGCTTTTCTGTGACTGGTGAGTACTCAACCAAGTCATTCTGAGAATAGTGTATGCGGCGACCGAGTTG
CTCTTGCCCGGCGTCAATACGGGATAATACCGCGCCACATAGCAGAACTTTAAAAGTGCTCATCATTGGA
AAACGTTCTTCGGGGCGAAAACTCTCAAGGATCTTACCGCTGTTGAGATCCAGTTCGATGTAACCCACTC
GTGCACCCAACTGATCTTCAGCATCTTTTACTTTCACCAGCGTTTCTGGGTGAGCAAAAACAGGAAGGCA
AAATGCCGCAAAAAAGGGAATAAGGGCGACACGGAAATGTTGAATACTCATACTCTTCCTTTTTCAATAT
TATTGAAGCATTTATCAGGGTTATTGTCTCATGAGCGGATACATATTTGAATGTATTTAGAAAAATAAAC
AAATAGGGGTTCCGCGCACATTTCCCCGAAAAGTGCCACCTGACGTCGACGGATCGGGAGATCTCCCGAT
CCCCTATGGTGCACTCTCAGTACAATCTGCTCTGATGCCGCATAGTTAAGCCAGTATCTGCTCCCTGCTT
GTGTGTTGGAGGTCGCTGAGTAGTGCGCGAGCAAAATTTAAGCTACAACAAGGCAAGGCTTGACCGACAA
TTGCCGATAAAATAAAAGATTTTATTTAGTCTCCAGAAAAAGGGGGGAATGAAAGACCCCACCTGTAGGT
TTGGCAAGCTAGCTGCAGTAACGCCATTTTGCAAGGCATGGAAAAATACCAAACCAAGAATAGAGAAGTT
CAGATCAAGGGCGGGTACATGAAAATAGCTAACGTTGGGCCAAACAGGATATCTGCGGTGAGCAGTTTCG
GCCCCGGCCCGGGGCCAAGAACAGATGGTCACCGCAGTTTCGGCCCCGGCCCGAGGCCAAGAACAGATGG
TCCCCAGATATGGCCCAACCCTCAGCAGTTTCTTAAGACCCATCAGATGTTTCCAGGCTCCCCCAAGGAC
CTGAAATGACCCTGCGCCTTATTTGAATTAACCAATCAGCCTGCTTCTCGCTTCTGTTCGCGCGCTTCTG
CTTCCCGAGCTCTATAAAAGAGCTCACAACCCCTCACTCGGCGCGCCAGTCCTCCGACAGACTGAGTCGC
CCGGGAAGCTTCGCCACCATGGTGAGCAAGGGCGAGGAGGATAACATGGCCATCATCAAGGAGTTCATGC
GCTTCAAGGTGCACATGGAGGGCTCCGTGAACGGCCACGAGTTCGAGATCGAGGGCGAGGGCGAGGGCCG
CCCCTACGAGGGCACCCAGACCGCCAAGCTGAAGGTGACCAAGGGTGGCCCCCTGCCCTTCGCCTGGGAC
ATCCTGTCCCCTCAGTTCATGTACGGCTCCAAGGCCTACGTGAAGCACCCCGCCGACATTCCCGACTACT
TGAAGCTGTCCTTCCCCGAGGGCTTCAAGTGGGAGCGCGTGATGAACTTCGAGGACGGCGGCGTGGTGAC
CGTGACCCAGGACTCCTCCCTGCAGGACGGCGAGTTCATCTACAAGGTGAAGCTGCGCGGCACCAACTTC
CCCTCCGACGGCCCCGTAATGCAGAAGAAGACCATGGGCTGGGAGGCCTCCTCCGAGCGGATGTACCCCG
AGGACGGCGCCCTGAAGGGCGAGATCAAGCAGAGGCTGAAGCTGAAGGACGGCGGCCACTACGACGCTGA
GGTCAAGACCACCTACAAGGCCAAGAAGCCCGTGCAGCTGCCCGGCGCCTACAACGTCAACATCAAGTTG
GACATCACCTCCCACAACGAGGACTACACCATCGTGGAACAGTACGAACGCGCCGAGGGCCGCCACTCCA
CCGGCGGCATGGACGAGCTGTACAAGAGCGACGCGTTGGAAGCCAGACACAAACAGAAAATTGTGGCTCC
GGTGAAACAGACTTTGAATTTTGACCTTCTGAAGCTGGCGGGAGACGTCGAGTCCAACCCCGGTCCCGGT
ACCGGATCCTCCGTTTAGGTGGGTGGCATAGTACAGGAGTTTATATGGAAACTCCTGCTACGGAGTTTAT
ATGGAAACTCCGTTCCTCGACATTATATGGAATGTCGAGTAGTATGCCACCTACCCAGACGGACCGGTAC
TAGTGAGGCACGGCATAAGCAAAAGATCGTAGCCCCAGTAAAGCAAACACTCAACTTCGATCTACTCAAA
CTCGCAGGTGATGTGGAATCTAATCCAGGACCCTCGAGTGTCTCAAAGGGCGAGGAACTTTTTACGGGCG
TTGTTCCGATCCTCGTCGAATTGGACGGGGACGTTAATGGGCATAAATTCTCAGTTAGTGGTGAGGGTGA
GGGGGACGCGACATATGGGAAACTTACGCTGAAGTTCATATGTACCACCGGAAAATTGCCAGTGCCGTGG
CCTACTCTCGTCACCACCCTGACATATGGTGTTCAGTGTTTTAGCCGGTATCCAGACCATATGAAACAGC
ACGATTTTTTTAAATCCGCTATGCCTGAAGGTTACGTACAGGAGCGAACGATATTTTTTAAAGACGACGG
AAACTACAAAACTAGAGCCGAGGTAAAATTCGAGGGTGACACTCTCGTGAACCGGATCGAACTGAAGGGC
ATAGATTTTAAGGAGGATGGCAATATACTGGGCCACAAGCTCGAATACAACTATAATTCTCATAATGTCT
ATATCATGGCGGACAAACAGAAAAACGGCATCAAGGTAAACTTTAAAATCCGACACAATATTGAGGACGG
CTCTGTCCAGCTTGCGGACCATTACCAACAGAACACGCCGATAGGGGATGGTCCAGTACTTCTCCCTGAT
AATCACTATTTGTCTACTCAGTCAGCTCTTAGCAAGGACCCAAACGAAAAACGGGATCACATGGTCCTTC
TTGAGTTCGTCACTGCGGCTGGGATAACACTCGGGATGGACGAACTGTATAAGTAGGCCGGAGGGCCCGA
ACAAAAACTCATCTCAGAAGAGGATCTGAATAGCGCCGTCGACCATCATCATAATCATCATTGAGTTTAA
ACCCGCTGATCAGCCTCGACTGTGCCTTCTAGTTGCCAGCCATCTGTTGTTTGCCCCTCCCCCGTGCCTT
CCTTGACCCTGGAAGGTGCCACTCCCACTGTCCTTTCCTAATAAAATGAGGAAATTGCATCGCATTGTCT
GAGTAGGTGTCATTCTATTCTGGGGGGTGGGGTGGGGCAGGACAGCAAGGGGGAGGATTGGGAAGACAAT
AGCAGGCATGCTGGGGATGCGGTGGGCTCTATGGAGATCTATCGATGTTCTGGGGATGCGGTGGGCTCTA
TGGCTTCTGAGGCGGAAAGAACCAGCTGGGGCTCTAGGGGGTATCCCC
[124 nt withheld, positions 4039-4162]
C
[91 nt withheld, positions 4164-4254]
AGGGTGATGGTTCACGTACCTAGAAGTTCCTATTCCGAAGTTCCTATTCTCTAGAAAGTATAGGAACTTC
CTTGGCCAAAAAGCCTGAACTCACCGCGACGTCTGTCGAGAAGTTTCTGATCGAAAAGTTCGACAGCGTC
TCCGACCTGATGCAGCTCTCGGAGGGCGAAGAATCTCGTGCTTTCAGCTTCGATGTAGGAGGGCGTGGAT
ATGTCCTGCGGGTAAATAGCTGCGCCGATGGTTTCTACAAAGATCGTTATGTTTATCGGCACTTTGCATC
GGCCGCGCTCCCGATTCCGGAAGTGCTTGACATTGGGGAATTCAGCGAGAGCCTGACCTATTGCATCTCC
CGCCGTGCACAGGGTGTCACGTTGCAAGACCTGCCTGAAACCGAACTGCCCGCTGTTCTGCAGCCGGTCG
CGGAGGCCATGGATGCGATCGCTGCGGCCGATCTTAGCCAGACGAGCGGGTTCGGCCCATTCGGACCGCA
AGGAATCGGTCAATACACTACATGGCGTGATTTCATATGCGCGATTGCTGATCCCCATGTGTATCACTGG
CAAACTGTGATGGACGACACCGTCAGTGCGTCCGTCGCGCAGGCTCTCGATGAGCTGATGCTTTGGGCCG
AGGACTGCCCCGAAGTCCGGCACCTCGTGCACGCGGATTTCGGCTCCAACAATGTCCTGACGGACAATGG
CCGCATAACAGCGGTCATTGACTGGAGCGAGGCGATGTTCGGGGATTCCCAATACGAGGTCGCCAACATC
TTCTTCTGGAGGCCGTGGTTGGCTTGTATGGAGCAGCAGACGCGCTACTTCGAGCGGAGGCATCCGGAGC
TTGCAGGATCGCCGCGGCTCCGGGCGTATATGCTCCGCATTGGTCTTGACCAACTCTATCAGAGCTTGGT
TGACGGCAATTTCGATGATGCAGCTTGGGCGCAGGGTCGATGCGACGCAATCGTCCGATCCGGAGCCGGG
ACTGTCGGGCGTACACAAATCGCCCGCAGAAGCGCGGCCGTCTGGACCGATGGCTGTGTAGAAGTACTCG
CCGATAGTGGAAACCGACGCCCCAGCACTCGTCCGAGGGCAAAGGAATAGCACGTACTACGAGATTTCGA
TTCCACCGCCGCCTTCTATGAAAGGTTGGGCTTCGGAATCGTTTTCCGGGACGCCGGCTGGATGATCCTC
CAGCGCGGGGATCTCATGCTGGAGTTCTTCGCCCACCCCAACTTGTTTATTGCAGCTTATAATGGTTACA
AATAAAGCAATAGCATCACAAATTTCACAAATAAAGCATTTTTTTCACTGCATTCTAGTTGTGGTTTGTC
CAAACTCATCAATGTATCTTATCATGTCTGTATACCGTCGACCTCTAGCTAGAGCTTGGCGTAATCATGG
TCATAGCTGTTTCCTGTGTGAAATTGTTATCCGCTCACAATTCCACACAACATACGAGCCGGAAGCATAA
AGTGTAAAGCCTGGGGTGCCTAATGAGTGAGCTAACTCACATTAATTGCGTTGCGCTCACTGCCCGCTTT
CCAGTCGGGAAACCTGTCGTGCCAGCTGCATTAATGAATCGGCCAACGCGCGGGGAGAGGCGGTTTGCGT
ATTGGGCGCTCTTCCGCTTCCTCGCTCACTGACTCGCTGCGCTCGGTCGTTCGGCTGCGGCGAGCGGTAT
CAGCTCACTCAAAGGCGGTAATACGGTTATCCACAGAATCAGGGGATAACGCAGGAAAGAACATGTGAGC
AAAAGGCCAGCAAAAGGCCAGGAACCGTAAAAAGGCCGCGTTGCTGGCGTTTTTCCATAGGCTCCGCCCC
CCTGACGAGCATCACAAAAATCGACGCTCAAGTCAGAGGTGGCGAAACCCGACAGGACTATAAAGATACC
AGGCGTTTCCCCCTGGAAGCTCCCTCGTGCGCTCTCCTGTTCCGACCCTGCCGCTTACCGGATACCTGTC
CGCCTTTCTCCCTTCGGGAAGCGTGGCGCTTTCTCATAGCTCACGCTGTAGGTATCTCAGTTCGGTGTAG
GTCGTTCGCTCCAAGCTGGGCTGTGTGCACGAACCCCCCGTTCAGCCCGACCGCTGCGCCTTATCCGGTA
ACTATCGTCTTGAGTCCAACCCGGTAAGACACGACTTATCGCCACTGGCAGCAGCCACTGGTAACAGGAT
TAGCAGAGCGAGGTATGTAGGCGGTGCTACAGAGTTCTTGAAGTGGTGGCCTAACTACGGCTACACTAGA
AGAACAGTATTTGGTATCTGCGCTCTGCTGAAGCCAGTTACCTTCGGAAAAAGAGTTGGTAGCTCTTGAT
CCGGCAAACAAACCACCGCTGGTAGCGGTGGTTTTTTTGTTTGCAAGCAGCAGATTACGCGCAGAAAAAA
AGGATCTCAA
Features (pLannotate 1.2.2; 20 found; start..end, strand, type, name):
    171..1031    -  CDS            AmpR: β-lactamase; bla; confers resistance to ampicillin, carbenicillin, and related antibiotics
   1032..1136    -  promoter       AmpR promoter: bla
   1195..1247    -  misc_feature   bom (fragment): basis of mobility region from pBR322
   1418..1825    +  promoter       SFFV promoter: spleen focus-forming virus long terminal repeat (LTR) promoter
   1839..2546    +  CDS            mCherry: mCherry is a basic (constitutively fluorescent) red fluorescent protein published in 2004, derived from Discosoma sp.. It is reported to be a very rapidly-maturing monomer with low acid sensitivity.
   2592..2650    +  CDS            F2A (fragment): 2A peptide from foot-and-mouth disease virus polyprotein Eukaryotic ribosomes fail to insert a peptide bond between the Gly and Pro residues, yielding separate polypeptides.
   2910..3623    +  CDS            EGFP: EGFP is a basic (constitutively fluorescent) green fluorescent protein published in 1996, derived from Aequorea victoria. It is reported to be a rapidly-maturing weak dimer with moderate acid sensitivity.
   3730..3954    +  polyA_signal   bGH poly(A) signal: bovine growth hormone polyadenylation signal
   3970..3993    +  polyA_signal   bGH poly(A) signal (fragment): bovine growth hormone polyadenylation signal
   3997..4018    +  promoter       SV40 promoter (fragment): SV40 enhancer and early promoter
   4039..4272    +  rep_origin     f1 ori (fragment) (sequence partly withheld): f1 bacteriophage origin of replication; arrow indicates direction of (+) strand synthesis
   4277..4324    +  protein_bind   FRT: FLP-mediated recombination occurs in the 8-bp core sequence TCTAGAAA (Turan and Bode, 2011). FLP recombinase from the Saccharomyces cerevisiae 2μ plasmid
   4332..5354    +  CDS            HygR: aminoglycoside phosphotransferase from E. coli; aph(4)-Ia; confers resistance to hygromycin
   5364..5489    +  CDS            ble (fragment): BLE_KLEPN - Experimental evidence at protein level: Swiss-Prot protein existence level 1. Binding protein with a strong affinity to the bleomycin family of antibiotics. Binds to CL990; an antimitotic-antibiotic compound. From Klebsiella pneumoniae.
   5484..5605    +  polyA_signal   SV40 poly(A) signal: SV40 polyadenylation signal
   5678..5694    -  protein_bind   lac operator: The lac repressor binds to the lac operator to inhibit transcription in E. coli. This inhibition can be relieved by adding lactose or isopropyl-β-D-thiogalactopyranoside (IPTG). lac repressor encoded by lacI
   5702..5732    -  promoter       lac promoter: promoter for the E. coli lac operon
   5747..5768    -  protein_bind   CAP binding site: CAP binding activates transcription in the presence of cAMP. E. coli catabolite activator protein
   5781..5873    -  CDS            lacI (fragment): lac repressor; lacI; The lac repressor binds to the lac operator to inhibit transcription in E. coli. This inhibition can be relieved by adding lactose or isopropyl-β-D-thiogalactopyranoside (IPTG).
   6056..6644    -  rep_origin     ori: high-copy-number ColE1/pMB1/pBR322/pUC origin of replication
