[The description below was written by a language model from this plasmid's Addgene catalogue record and pLannotate feature annotations shown in this document.]
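Description:
LSM041-3 SFFV-mCherry-SGc(stem-1(3xPP7))cSG-EGFP is a 6.6 kb mammalian expression plasmid built on a FLP-IN backbone. It is propagated in E. coli through a high-copy ColE1/pUC origin with ampicillin selection (AmpR). The backbone carries an FRT site placed directly upstream of a hygromycin resistance coding sequence that has no annotated promoter of its own, followed by an SV40 poly(A) signal. This is the usual Flp-In arrangement, in which FLP-mediated recombination into a genomic FRT landing pad places HygR behind a resident promoter so that single-copy integrants can be selected. Fragments of f1 ori, SV40 promoter, ble and lac elements are backbone remnants.

The payload is a single synthetic transcription unit driven by the spleen focus-forming virus (SFFV) LTR promoter and terminated by a bGH poly(A) signal. It encodes mCherry first, then a partial F2A peptide sequence, an unannotated stretch of about 260 nt, and finally EGFP. From the construct name, that intervening region should hold the "SGc(stem-1(3xPP7))cSG" module, a stem structure with three PP7 hairpins, although the feature table does not annotate it. PP7 hairpins are the RNA binding sites for the PP7 coat protein (PCP).

The record describes the plasmid as a reporter RNA for the LIDAR system, part of a set of post-transcriptional modular synthetic receptors. In this version PCP binding sites replace the MCP (MS2 coat protein) sites of the parental design. mCherry serves as a constitutive marker of reporter expression and EGFP as the system output. The record does not state the molecular mechanism that gates EGFP production.
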