Addgene plasmid #233408: LSM041-3 SFFV-mCherry-SGc(stem-1(3xPP7))cSG-EGFP
Purpose: LIDAR reporter RNA with PCP binding site instead of MCP; mCherry as marker, EGFP as output
Depositing lab: Xiaojing Gao. Depositing organization: Stanford University. Publication: Post-transcriptional modular synthetic receptors. Zhang X, Mille-Fragoso LS, Kaseniit KE, Lee AP, Zhang M, Call CC, Hu Y, Xie Y, Gao XJ. Nat Chem Biol. 2025 Mar 28. doi: 10.1038/s41589-025-01872-w. PubMed 40155716.
Backbone
  Vector backbone: FLP-IN
  Vector type: Mammalian Expression
Growth in bacteria
  Bacterial resistance: Ampicillin, 100 μg/mL
  Growth temperature: 37°C
  Growth strain: DH5alpha
  Copy number: High Copy
Gene/Insert
  Gene/Insert name: mCherry-SGc(stem-1(3xPP7))cSG-EGFP
  Species: Synthetic
  Mutation: WT
  Promoter: SFFV
  Cloning method: Gibson Cloning
Terms and licenses: Academic/Nonprofit Terms; Industry Terms: Not Available to Industry
Depositor comments: https://benchling.com/s/seq-cKvCf0Sf0crDNbI8aBsz?m=slm-jMGVoRASJSWPCD8Q26HD for annotated sequence file. Please visit https://doi.org/10.1101/2024.05.03.592453 for bioRxiv preprint.
How to cite: LSM041-3 SFFV-mCherry-SGc(stem-1(3xPP7))cSG-EGFP was a gift from Xiaojing Gao (Addgene plasmid # 233408 ; http://n2t.net/addgene:233408 ; RRID:Addgene_233408)
